Addgene plasmid #167914: pSB700 lenti gRNA EYFP_zhang2.0
Purpose: (Empty Backbone) Lentiviral vector for expressing U6 MS2-sgRNA cloning plasmid
Depositing lab: Alejandro Chavez & Nan Cher Yeo. Depositing organization: Columbia University. Publication: Generation and application of a versatile CRISPR toolkit for mammalian cell engineering. Nghi Dang , Alissa Lance-Byrne, Angela Tung, Xiaoge Guo, Ryan J Cecchi, Joanna Buchthal, Alejandro Chavez, Nan Cher Yeo. Synthetic Biology, Volume 6, Issue 1, 2021 10.1093/synbio/ysab033.
Backbone
  Vector backbone: pLVX
  Vector type: Lentiviral, CRISPR
  Selectable markers: EYFP
Growth in bacteria
  Bacterial resistance: Ampicillin, 100 μg/mL
  Growth temperature: 30°C
  Growth strain: NEB Stable
  Copy number: Low Copy
Gene/Insert
  Gene/Insert name: None
Terms and licenses: Academic/Nonprofit Terms; Industry Terms: Not Available to Industry
How to cite: pSB700 lenti gRNA EYFP_zhang2.0 was a gift from Alejandro Chavez & Nan Cher Yeo (Addgene plasmid # 167914 ; http://n2t.net/addgene:167914 ; RRID:Addgene_167914)
