[The description below was written by a language model from this plasmid's Addgene catalogue record and pLannotate feature annotations shown in this document.]
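Description:
pSB700 lenti gRNA EYFP_zhang2.0 is an empty lentiviral CRISPR backbone, built on pLVX, for cloning and expressing single guide RNAs that carry MS2 aptamers. It is propagated in E. coli under ampicillin selection (AmpR with its bla promoter). The annotation identifies a ColE1/pUC-type origin, although the catalogue lists the plasmid as low copy and grown in a recombination-deficient stable strain, which is common practice for LTR-containing vectors. No insert is recorded. The user supplies the targeting spacer, but the record does not describe the cloning site used for it.

The viral portion is bounded by two HIV-1 LTR elements, both of which the automated annotation labels as truncated 5' LTRs with adjacent nef-derived fragments. It also contains the Ψ packaging signal, a partial gag sequence, the RRE for Rev-dependent nuclear export, and the cPPT/CTS. Downstream of these, a human U6 RNA polymerase III promoter drives an S. pyogenes Cas9 guide scaffold interrupted by two MS2 stem loops. This "2.0" design lets MS2 coat protein fusions, such as transcriptional effector domains, be recruited to the Cas9–guide complex.

A separate cassette consists of a CMV enhancer, chicken β-actin promoter and chimeric intron (a CAG-type promoter). It expresses monomeric EYFP (A206K), followed by a WPRE to boost transcript expression. EYFP is the only mammalian marker, so transduced cells are identified or sorted by fluorescence rather than by drug selection. An SV40 poly(A) signal and remnants of the lac region lie in the bacterial backbone.

The sequence record is labelled a partial NGS result, so the feature map may not be fully verified. The construct is intended for lentiviral delivery of MS2-tagged guides in mammalian cell engineering.
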