Features (pLannotate 1.2.2; 28 found; start..end, strand, type, name):
      1..112     +  promoter       chicken β-actin promoter (fragment): contains a 21-bp deletion relative to the standard chicken β-actin promoter
    113..1129    +  intron         chimeric intron: chimera between introns from chicken β-actin and rabbit β-globin
   1163..1882    +  CDS            mEYFP: enhanced YFP with monomerizing A206K mutation (Zacharias et al., 2002) mammalian codon-optimized
   1895..2483    +  misc_feature   WPRE: woodchuck hepatitis virus posttranscriptional regulatory element
   2500..3018    +  CDS            nef (fragment): NEF_HV1BR - Experimental evidence at protein level: Swiss-Prot protein existence level 1. Extracellular Nef protein targets CD4(+) T-lymphocytes for apoptosis by interacting with CXCR4 surface receptors (PubMed:14990729). From Human immunodeficiency virus type 1 group M subtype B (isolate BRU/LAI) (HIV-1).
   3066..3323    +  LTR            5' LTR (truncated): truncated 5' long terminal repeat (LTR) from HIV-1
   3476..3492    -  protein_bind   lac operator: The lac repressor binds to the lac operator to inhibit transcription in E. coli. This inhibition can be relieved by adding lactose or isopropyl-β-D-thiogalactopyranoside (IPTG). lac repressor encoded by lacI
   3500..3530    -  promoter       lac promoter: promoter for the E. coli lac operon
   3545..3566    -  protein_bind   CAP binding site: CAP binding activates transcription in the presence of cAMP. E. coli catabolite activator protein
   3579..3671    -  CDS            lacI (fragment): lac repressor; lacI; The lac repressor binds to the lac operator to inhibit transcription in E. coli. This inhibition can be relieved by adding lactose or isopropyl-β-D-thiogalactopyranoside (IPTG).
   3854..4442    -  rep_origin     ori: high-copy-number ColE1/pMB1/pBR322/pUC origin of replication
   4613..5473    -  CDS            AmpR: β-lactamase; bla; confers resistance to ampicillin, carbenicillin, and related antibiotics
   5474..5578    -  promoter       AmpR promoter: bla
   5626..5760    +  polyA_signal   SV40 poly(A) signal: SV40 polyadenylation signal
   5927..6256    +  CDS            nef (fragment): NEF_HV1BR - Experimental evidence at protein level: Swiss-Prot protein existence level 1. Extracellular Nef protein targets CD4(+) T-lymphocytes for apoptosis by interacting with CXCR4 surface receptors (PubMed:14990729). From Human immunodeficiency virus type 1 group M subtype B (isolate BRU/LAI) (HIV-1).
   6304..6561    +  LTR            5' LTR (truncated): truncated 5' long terminal repeat (LTR) from HIV-1
   6608..6733    +  misc_feature   HIV-1 Ψ: packaging signal of human immunodeficiency virus type 1
   6717..7055    +  CDS            HIV-1 gag (fragment): gag protein from human immunodeficiency virus 1; gag
   7230..7463    +  misc_feature   RRE: The Rev response element (RRE) of HIV-1 allows for Rev-dependent mRNA export from the nucleus to the cytoplasm.
   7840..7940    +  CDS            Rev (fragment): human immunodeficiency virus 1 (HIV-1) Rev protein; rev; enhances nuclear export of unspliced and incompletely spliced viral mRNAs
   7955..8070    +  misc_feature   cPPT/CTS: central polypurine tract and central termination sequence of HIV-1 (lacking the first T)
   8173..8413    +  promoter       U6 promoter: RNA polymerase III promoter for human U6 snRNA
   8460..8478    +  misc_RNA       MS2 stem loop: stem loop that binds the bacteriophage MS2 coat protein
   8489..8525    +  misc_RNA       gRNA scaffold (fragment): guide RNA scaffold for the Streptococcus pyogenes CRISPR/Cas9 system
   8530..8548    +  misc_RNA       MS2 stem loop: stem loop that binds the bacteriophage MS2 coat protein
   8559..8578    +  misc_RNA       gRNA scaffold (fragment): guide RNA scaffold for the Streptococcus pyogenes CRISPR/Cas9 system
   8652..8955    +  enhancer       CMV enhancer: human cytomegalovirus immediate early enhancer
   8957..7       +  promoter       chicken β-actin promoter (fragment) (across the origin): No description available
>Addgene plasmid #167914 | pSB700 lenti gRNA EYFP_zhang2.0 | addgene full sequence | sequence record 354138 | Addgene Partial NGS Result
GAGGCGGAGAGGTGCGGCGGCAGCCAATCAGAGCGGCGCGCTCCGAAAGTTTCCTTTTATGGCGAGGCGG
CGGCGGCGGCGGCCCTATAAAAAGCGAAGCGCGCGGCGGGCGGGAGTCGCTGCGCGCTGCCTTCGCCCCG
TGCCCCGCTCCGCCGCCGCCTCGCGCCGCCCGCCCCGGCTCTGACTGACCGCGTTACTCCCACAGGTGAG
CGGGCGGGACGGCCCTTCTCCTCCGGGCTGTAATTAGCGCTTGGTTTAATGACGGCTTGTTTCTTTTCTG
TGGCTGCGTGAAAGCCTTGAGGGGCTCCGGGAGGGCCCTTTGTGCGGGGGGAGCGGCTCGGGGGGTGCGT
GCGTGTGTGTGTGCGTGGGGAGCGCCGCGTGCGGCTCCGCGCTGCCCGGCGGCTGTGAGCGCTGCGGGCG
CGGCGCGGGGCTTTGTGCGCTCCGCAGTGTGCGCGAGGGGAGCGCGGCCGGGGGCGGTGCCCCGCGGTGC
GGGGGGGGCTGCGAGGGGAACAAAGGCTGCGTGCGGGGTGTGTGCGTGGGGGGGTGAGCAGGGGGTGTGG
GCGCGTCGGTCGGGCTGCAACCCCCCCTGCACCCCCCTCCCCGAGTTGCTGAGCACGGCCCGGCTTCGGG
TGCGGGGCTCCGTACGGGGCGTGGCGCGGGGCTCGCCGTGCCGGGCGGGGGGTGGCGGCAGGTGGGGGTG
CCGGGCGGGGCGGGGCCGCCTCGGGCCGGGGAGGGCTCGGGGGAGGGGCGCGGCGGCCCCCGGAGCGCCG
GCGGCTGTCGAGGCGCGGCGAGCCGCAGCCATTGCCTTTTATGGTAATCGTGCGAGAGGGCGCAGGGACT
TCCTTTGTCCCAAATCTGTGCGGAGCCGAAATCTGGGAGGCGCCGCCGCACCCCCTCTAGCGGGCGCGGG
GCGAAGCGGTGCGGCGCCGGCAGGAAGGAAATGGGCGGGGAGGGCCTTCGTGCGTCGCCGCGCCGCCGTC
CCCTTCTCCCTCTCCAGCCTCGGGGCTGTCCGCGGGGGGACGGCTGCCTTCGGGGGGGACGGGGCAGGGC
GGGGTTCGGCTTCTGGCGTGTGACCGGCGGCTCTAGAGCCTCTGCTAACCATGTTCATGCCTTCTTCTTT
TTCCTACAGCTCCTGGGCAACGTGCTGGTTATTGTGGCCACCATGGTGAGCAAGGGCGAGGAGCTGTTCA
CCGGGGTGGTGCCCATCCTGGTCGAGCTGGACGGCGACGTAAACGGCCACAAGTTCAGCGTGTCCGGCGA
GGGCGAGGGCGATGCCACCTACGGCAAGCTGACCCTGAAGTTCATCTGCACCACCGGCAAGCTGCCCGTG
CCCTGGCCCACCCTCGTGACCACCTTCGGCTACGGCCTGCAGTGCTTCGCCCGCTACCCCGACCACATGA
AGCAGCACGACTTCTTCAAGTCCGCCATGCCCGAAGGCTACGTCCAGGAGCGCACCATCTTCTTCAAGGA
CGACGGCAACTACAAGACCCGCGCCGAGGTGAAGTTCGAGGGCGACACCCTGGTGAACCGCATCGAGCTG
AAGGGCATCGACTTCAAGGAGGACGGCAACATCCTGGGGCACAAGCTGGAGTACAACTACAACAGCCACA
ACGTCTATATCATGGCCGACAAGCAGAAGAACGGCATCAAGGTGAACTTCAAGATCCGCCACAACATCGA
GGACGGCAGCGTGCAGCTCGCCGACCACTACCAGCAGAACACCCCCATCGGCGACGGCCCCGTGCTGCTG
CCCGACAACCACTACCTGAGCTACCAGTCCAAGCTGAGCAAAGACCCCAACGAGAAGCGCGATCACATGG
TCCTGCTGGAGTTCGTGACCGCCGCCGGGATCACTCTCGGCATGGACGAGCTGTACAAGTAAAGCGTCTG
GAACAATCAACCTCTGGATTACAAAATTTGTGAAAGATTGACTGGTATTCTTAACTATGTTGCTCCTTTT
ACGCTATGTGGATACGCTGCTTTAATGCCTTTGTATCATGCTATTGCTTCCCGTATGGCTTTCATTTTCT
CCTCCTTGTATAAATCCTGGTTGCTGTCTCTTTATGAGGAGTTGTGGCCCGTTGTCAGGCAACGTGGCGT
GGTGTGCACTGTGTTTGCTGACGCAACCCCCACTGGTTGGGGCATTGCCACCACCTGTCAGCTCCTTTCC
GGGACTTTCGCTTTCCCCCTCCCTATTGCCACGGCGGAACTCATCGCCGCCTGCCTTGCCCGCTGCTGGA
CAGGGGCTCGGCTGTTGGGCACTGACAATTCCGTGGTGTTGTCGGGGAAGCTGACGTCCTTTCCATGGCT
GCTCGCCTGTGTTGCCACCTGGATTCTGCGCGGGACGTCCTTCTGCTACGTCCCTTCGGCCCTCAATCCA
GCGGACCTTCCTTCCCGCGGCCTGCTGCCGGCTCTGCGGCCTCTTCCGCGTCTTCGCCTTCGCCCTCAGA
CGAGTCGGATCTCCCTTTGGGCCGCCTCCCCGCCTGGAATTAATTCTGCAGTCGAGACCTAGAAAAACAT
GGAGCAATCACAAGTAGCAATACAGCAGCTACCAATGCTGATTGTGCCTGGCTAGAAGCACAAGAGGAGG
AGGAGGTGGGTTTTCCAGTCACACCTCAGGTACCTTTAAGACCAATGACTTACAAGGCAGCTGTAGATCT
TAGCCACTTTTTAAAAGAAAAGAGGGGACTGGAAGGGCTAATTCACTCCCAACGAAGACAAGATATCCTT
GATCTGTGGATCTACCACACACAAGGCTACTTCCCTGATTAGCAGAACTACACACCAGGGCCAGGGGTCA
GATATCCACTGACCTTTGGATGGTGCTACAAGCTAGTACCAGTTGAGCCAGATAAGGTAGAAGAGGCCAA
TAAAGGAGAGAACACCAGCTTGTTACACCCTGTGAGCCTGCATGGGATGGATGACCCGGAGAGAGAAGTG
TTAGAGTGGAGGTTTGACAGCCGCCTAGCATTTCATCACGTGGCCCGAGAGCTGCATCCGGAGTACTTCA
AGAACTGCTGATATCGAGCTTGCTACAAGGGACTTTCCGCTGGGGACTTTCCAGGGAGGCGTGGCCTGGG
CGGGACTGGGGAGTGGCGAGCCCTCAGATCCTGCATATAAGCAGCTGCTTTTTGCCTGTACTGGGTCTCT
CTGGTTAGACCAGATCTGAGCCTGGGAGCTCTCTGGCTAACTAGGGAACCCACTGCTTAAGCCTCAATAA
AGCTTGCCTTGAGTGCTTCAAGTAGTGTGTGCCCGTCTGTTGTGTGACTCTGGTAACTAGAGATCCCTCA
GACCCTTTTAGTCAGTGTGGAAAATCTCTAGCAGTAGTAGTTCATGTCATCTTATTATTCAGTATTTATA
ACTTGCAAAGAAATGAATATCAGAGAGTGAGAGGCCTTGACATTGCTAGCGTTTTACCGTCGACCTCTAG
CTAGAGCTTGGCGTAATCATGGTCATAGCTGTTTCCTGTGTGAAATTGTTATCCGCTCACAATTCCACAC
AACATACGAGCCGGAAGCATAAAGTGTAAAGCCTGGGGTGCCTAATGAGTGAGCTAACTCACATTAATTG
CGTTGCGCTCACTGCCCGCTTTCCAGTCGGGAAACCTGTCGTGCCAGCTGCATTAATGAATCGGCCAACG
CGCGGGGAGAGGCGGTTTGCGTATTGGGCGCTCTTCCGCTTCCTCGCTCACTGACTCGCTGCGCTCGGTC
GTTCGGCTGCGGCGAGCGGTATCAGCTCACTCAAAGGCGGTAATACGGTTATCCACAGAATCAGGGGATA
ACGCAGGAAAGAACATGTGAGCAAAAGGCCAGCAAAAGGCCAGGAACCGTAAAAAGGCCGCGTTGCTGGC
GTTTTTCCATAGGCTCCGCCCCCCTGACGAGCATCACAAAAATCGACGCTCAAGTCAGAGGTGGCGAAAC
CCGACAGGACTATAAAGATACCAGGCGTTTCCCCCTGGAAGCTCCCTCGTGCGCTCTCCTGTTCCGACCC
TGCCGCTTACCGGATACCTGTCCGCCTTTCTCCCTTCGGGAAGCGTGGCGCTTTCTCATAGCTCACGCTG
TAGGTATCTCAGTTCGGTGTAGGTCGTTCGCTCCAAGCTGGGCTGTGTGCACGAACCCCCCGTTCAGCCC
GACCGCTGCGCCTTATCCGGTAACTATCGTCTTGAGTCCAACCCGGTAAGACACGACTTATCGCCACTGG
CAGCAGCCACTGGTAACAGGATTAGCAGAGCGAGGTATGTAGGCGGTGCTACAGAGTTCTTGAAGTGGTG
GCCTAACTACGGCTACACTAGAAGAACAGTATTTGGTATCTGCGCTCTGCTGAAGCCAGTTACCTTCGGA
AAAAGAGTTGGTAGCTCTTGATCCGGCAAACAAACCACCGCTGGTAGCGGTGGTTTTTTTGTTTGCAAGC
AGCAGATTACGCGCAGAAAAAAAGGATCTCAAGAAGATCCTTTGATCTTTTCTACGGGGTCTGACGCTCA
GTGGAACGAAAACTCACGTTAAGGGATTTTGGTCATGAGATTATCAAAAAGGATCTTCACCTAGATCCTT
TTAAATTAAAAATGAAGTTTTAAATCAATCTAAAGTATATATGAGTAAACTTGGTCTGACAGTTACCAAT
GCTTAATCAGTGAGGCACCTATCTCAGCGATCTGTCTATTTCGTTCATCCATAGTTGCCTGACTCCCCGT
CGTGTAGATAACTACGATACGGGAGGGCTTACCATCTGGCCCCAGTGCTGCAATGATACCGCGAGACCCA
CGCTCACCGGCTCCAGATTTATCAGCAATAAACCAGCCAGCCGGAAGGGCCGAGCGCAGAAGTGGTCCTG
CAACTTTATCCGCCTCCATCCAGTCTATTAATTGTTGCCGGGAAGCTAGAGTAAGTAGTTCGCCAGTTAA
TAGTTTGCGCAACGTTGTTGCCATTGCTACAGGCATCGTGGTGTCACGCTCGTCGTTTGGTATGGCTTCA
TTCAGCTCCGGTTCCCAACGATCAAGGCGAGTTACATGATCCCCCATGTTGTGCAAAAAAGCGGTTAGCT
CCTTCGGTCCTCCGATCGTTGTCAGAAGTAAGTTGGCCGCAGTGTTATCACTCATGGTTATGGCAGCACT
GCATAATTCTCTTACTGTCATGCCATCCGTAAGATGCTTTTCTGTGACTGGTGAGTACTCAACCAAGTCA
TTCTGAGAATAGTGTATGCGGCGACCGAGTTGCTCTTGCCCGGCGTCAATACGGGATAATACCGCGCCAC
ATAGCAGAACTTTAAAAGTGCTCATCATTGGAAAACGTTCTTCGGGGCGAAAACTCTCAAGGATCTTACC
GCTGTTGAGATCCAGTTCGATGTAACCCACTCGTGCACCCAACTGATCTTCAGCATCTTTTACTTTCACC
AGCGTTTCTGGGTGAGCAAAAACAGGAAGGCAAAATGCCGCAAAAAAGGGAATAAGGGCGACACGGAAAT
GTTGAATACTCATACTCTTCCTTTTTCAATATTATTGAAGCATTTATCAGGGTTATTGTCTCATGAGCGG
ATACATATTTGAATGTATTTAGAAAAATAAACAAATAGGGGTTCCGCGCACATTTCCCCGAAAAGTGCCA
CCTGACGTCGACGGATCGGGAGATCAACTTGTTTATTGCAGCTTATAATGGTTACAAATAAAGCAATAGC
ATCACAAATTTCACAAATAAAGCATTTTTTTCACTGCATTCTAGTTGTGGTTTGTCCAAACTCATCAATG
TATCTTATCATGTCTGGATCAACTGGATAACTCAAGCTAACCAAAATCATCCCAAACTTCCCACCCCATA
CCCTATTACCACTGCCAATTACCTGTGGTTTCATTTACTCTAAACCTGTGATTCCTCTGAATTATTTTCA
TTTTAAAGAAATTGTATTTGTTAAATATGTACTACAAACTTAGTAGTTGGAAGGGCTAATTCACTCCCAA
AGAAGACAAGATATCCTTGATCTGTGGATCTACCACACACAAGGCTACTTCCCTGATTAGCAGAACTACA
CACCAGGGCCAGGGGTCAGATATCCACTGACCTTTGGATGGTGCTACAAGCTAGTACCAGTTGAGCCAGA
TAAGGTAGAAGAGGCCAATAAAGGAGAGAACACCAGCTTGTTACACCCTGTGAGCCTGCATGGGATGGAT
GACCCGGAGAGAGAAGTGTTAGAGTGGAGGTTTGACAGCCGCCTAGCATTTCATCACGTGGCCCGAGAGC
TGCATCCGGAGTACTTCAAGAACTGCTGATATCGAGCTTGCTACAAGGGACTTTCCGCTGGGGACTTTCC
AGGGAGGCGTGGCCTGGGCGGGACTGGGGAGTGGCGAGCCCTCAGATCCTGCATATAAGCAGCTGCTTTT
TGCCTGTACTGGGTCTCTCTGGTTAGACCAGATCTGAGCCTGGGAGCTCTCTGGCTAACTAGGGAACCCA
CTGCTTAAGCCTCAATAAAGCTTGCCTTGAGTGCTTCAAGTAGTGTGTGCCCGTCTGTTGTGTGACTCTG
GTAACTAGAGATCCCTCAGACCCTTTTAGTCAGTGTGGAAAATCTCTAGCAGTGGCGCCCGAACAGGGAC
TTGAAAGCGAAAGGGAAACCAGAGGAGCTCTCTCGACGCAGGACTCGGCTTGCTGAAGCGCGCACGGCAA
GAGGCGAGGGGCGGCGACTGGTGAGTACGCCAAAAATTTTGACTAGCGGAGGCTAGAAGGAGAGAGATGG
GTGCGAGAGCGTCAGTATTAAGCGGGGGAGAATTAGATCGCGATGGGAAAAAATTCGGTTAAGGCCAGGG
GGAAAGAAAAAATATAAATTAAAACATATAGTATGGGCAAGCAGGGAGCTAGAACGATTCGCAGTTAATC
CTGGCCTGTTAGAAACATCAGAAGGCTGTAGACAAATACTGGGACAGCTACAACCATCCCTTCAGACAGG
ATCAGAAGAACTTAGATCATTATATAATACAGTAGCAACCCTCTATTGTGTGCATCAAAGGATAGAGATA
AAAGACACCAAGGAAGCTTTAGACAAGATAGAGGAAGAGCAAAACAAAAGTAAGACCACCGCACAGCAAG
CGGCCGGCCGCTGATCTTCAGACCTGGAGGAGGAGATATGAGGGACAATTGGAGAAGTGAATTATATAAA
TATAAAGTAGTAAAAATTGAACCATTAGGAGTAGCACCCACCAAGGCAAAGAGAAGAGTGGTGCAGAGAG
AAAAAAGAGCAGTGGGAATAGGAGCTTTGTTCCTTGGGTTCTTGGGAGCAGCAGGAAGCACTATGGGCGC
AGCGTCAATGACGCTGACGGTACAGGCCAGACAATTATTGTCTGGTATAGTGCAGCAGCAGAACAATTTG
CTGAGGGCTATTGAGGCGCAACAGCATCTGTTGCAACTCACAGTCTGGGGCATCAAGCAGCTCCAGGCAA
GAATCCTGGCTGTGGAAAGATACCTAAAGGATCAACAGCTCCTGGGGATTTGGGGTTGCTCTGGAAAACT
CATTTGCACCACTGCTGTGCCTTGGAATGCTAGTTGGAGTAATAAATCTCTGGAACAGATTTGGAATCAC
ACGACCTGGATGGAGTGGGACAGAGAAATTAACAATTACACAAGCTTAATACACTCCTTAATTGAAGAAT
CGCAAAACCAGCAAGAAAAGAATGAACAAGAATTATTGGAATTAGATAAATGGGCAAGTTTGTGGAATTG
GTTTAACATAACAAATTGGCTGTGGTATATAAAATTATTCATAATGATAGTAGGAGGCTTGGTAGGTTTA
AGAATAGTTTTTGCTGTACTTTCTATAGTGAATAGAGTTAGGCAGGGATATTCACCATTATCGTTTCAGA
CCCACCTCCCAACCCCGAGGGGACCCGACAGGCCCGAAGGAATAGAAGAAGAAGGTGGAGAGAGAGACAG
AGACAGATCCATTCGATTAGTGAACGGATCTCGACGGTATCGCCTTTAAAAGAAAAGGGGGGATTGGGGG
GTACAGTGCAGGGGAAAGAATAGTAGACATAATAGCAACAGACATACAAACTAAAGAATTACAAAAACAA
ATTACAAAAATTCAAAATTTTCGGGTTTATTACAGGGACAGCAGAGATCCAGTTTATCATTAGTGAACGG
ATCTCGACGGTATCGATCACGAGACTAGCCTCGAGCGGCCGCCCCCTTCACCGAGGGCCTATTTCCCATG
ATTCCTTCATATTTGCATATACGATACAAGGCTGTTAGAGAGATAATTGGAATTAATTTGACTGTAAACA
CAAAGATATTAGTACAAAATACGTGACGTAGAAAGTAATAATTTCTTGGGTAGTTTGCAGTTTTAAAATT
ATGTTTTAAAATGGACTATCATATGCTTACCGTAACTTGAAAGTATTTCGATTTCTTGGCTTTATATATC
TTGTGGAAAGGACGAAACACCGGAGACGATTAATGCGTCTCGGTTTTAGAGCTAGGCCAACATGAGGATC
ACCCATGTCTGCAGGGCCTAGCAAGTTAAAATAAGGCTAGTCCGTTATCAACTTGGCCAACATGAGGATC
ACCCATGTCTGCAGGGCCAAGTGGCACCGAGTCGGTGCTTTTTTTGAATTCTCGACCTCGAGACAAATGG
CAGTATTCGTCATTAGTTCATAGCCCATATATGGAGTTCCGCGTTACATAACTTACGGTAAATGGCCCGC
CTGGCTGACCGCCCAACGACCCCCGCCCATTGACGTCAATAATGACGTATGTTCCCATAGTAACGCCAAT
AGGGACTTTCCATTGACGTCAATGGGTGGAGTATTTACGGTAAACTGCCCACTTGGCAGTACATCAAGTG
TATCATATGCCAAGTACGCCCCCTATTGACGTCAATGACGGTAAATGGCCCGCCTGGCATTATGCCCAGT
ACATGACCTTATGGGACTTTCCTACTTGGCAGTACATCTACGTATTAGTCATCGCTATTACCATGGTCGA
GGTGAGCCCCACGTTCTGCTTCACTCTCCCCATCTCCCCCCCCTCCCCACCCCCAATTTTGTATTTATTT
ATTTTTTAATTATTTTGTGCAGCGATGGGGGCGGGGGGGGGGGGCGCGCGCCAGGC
